Addgene plasmid #161821: pcDNA3-SARS-1-RBD-8h
Purpose: Mammalian expression plasmid for RBD of SARS-CoV-1 (Urbani strain)
Depositing lab: Erik Procko. Depositing organization: University of Illinois at Urbana-Champaign. Publication: An engineered decoy receptor for SARS-CoV-2 broadly binds protein S sequence variants. Chan KK, Tan TJC, Narayanan KK, Procko E. Sci Adv. 2021 Feb 17;7(8). pii: 7/8/eabf1738. doi: 10.1126/sciadv.abf1738. Print 2021 Feb. PubMed 33597251.
Backbone
  Vector backbone: pcDNA3.1(+)
  Backbone manufacturer: Invitrogen
  Backbone size w/o insert (bp): 5332
  Total vector size (bp): 6034
  Vector type: Mammalian Expression
  Selectable markers: Neomycin (select with G418)
Growth in bacteria
  Bacterial resistance: Ampicillin, 100 μg/mL
  Growth temperature: 37°C
  Growth strain: DH5alpha
  Copy number: High Copy
Gene/Insert
  Gene/Insert name: Receptor-binding domain (RBD) of spike protein S (alt name: RBD)
  Species: SARS coronavirus 1 (Urbani isolate)
  Insert size (bp): 702
  Mutation: Human codon optimized RBD (a.a. T320-D518)
  GenBank ID: AAP13441.1
  Promoter: CMV
  Tag / fusion protein: GSG linker and 8his tag (C terminal on insert); HA leader sequence (N terminal on insert)
  Cloning method: Restriction Enzyme; 5′ cloning site NheI (not destroyed); 3′ cloning site XhoI (not destroyed)
  Sequencing primers: 5′ CMV-fwd; 3′ BGH-rev
Terms and licenses: Academic/Nonprofit Terms; Industry Terms: Not Available to Industry
How to cite: pcDNA3-SARS-1-RBD-8h was a gift from Erik Procko (Addgene plasmid # 161821 ; http://n2t.net/addgene:161821 ; RRID:Addgene_161821)
