[The description below was written by a language model from this plasmid's Addgene catalogue record and pLannotate feature annotations shown in this document.]
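Description:
pcDNA3-SARS-1-RBD-8h is a mammalian expression plasmid built on the Invitrogen pcDNA3.1(+) backbone, about 6.0 kb in total, that produces the receptor-binding domain (RBD) of the SARS-CoV-1 spike protein (Urbani isolate). It is maintained in E. coli at high copy through a ColE1/pUC-type origin and selected with ampicillin via the β-lactamase gene. An f1 origin is also present, as is usual for this backbone. For mammalian cells, an SV40 early promoter drives a neomycin phosphotransferase cassette ending in an SV40 polyadenylation signal, which allows G418 selection of stable transfectants.

The roughly 700 bp insert sits between the NheI and XhoI sites, downstream of the human cytomegalovirus immediate-early enhancer and promoter and upstream of the bovine growth hormone polyadenylation signal. A T7 promoter lies just ahead of the coding region. The open reading frame is human codon-optimized and covers spike residues T320 to D518. An N-terminal HA leader sequence precedes the domain, presumably acting as a signal peptide that routes it into the secretory pathway. A GSG linker and an eight-histidine tag follow at the C terminus; the automated annotation labels this tag as a partial 10xHis feature. A few other short annotated fragments, such as the HIV-1 LTR, ble and lacI pieces, appear to be partial sequence matches within the backbone rather than functional elements.

The histidine tag allows metal-affinity purification or detection of the expressed protein. The associated publication concerns an engineered decoy receptor that binds spike variants, which suggests the RBD serves as a soluble binding reagent, although the record states only that the plasmid is for mammalian expression of the RBD.
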