Features (pLannotate 1.2.2; 21 found; start..end, strand, type, name):
    151..530     +  enhancer       CMV enhancer: human cytomegalovirus immediate early enhancer
    531..734     +  promoter       CMV promoter: human cytomegalovirus (CMV) immediate early promoter
    730..763     +  LTR            5' LTR (truncated) (fragment): truncated 5' long terminal repeat (LTR) from HIV-1
    779..797     +  promoter       T7 promoter: promoter for bacteriophage T7 RNA polymerase
    871..1467    +  CDS            S (fragment): SPIKE_SARS - Experimental evidence at protein level: Swiss-Prot protein existence level 1. [Spike protein S2']: Acts as a viral fusion peptide which is unmasked following S2 cleavage occurring upon virus endocytosis. From Severe acute respiratory syndrome coronavirus (SARS-CoV).
   1476..1496    +  CDS            10xHis (fragment): 10xHis affinity tag
   1550..1774    +  polyA_signal   bGH poly(A) signal: bovine growth hormone polyadenylation signal
   1778..1799    +  promoter       SV40 promoter (fragment): SV40 enhancer and early promoter
   1820..2248    +  rep_origin     f1 ori (sequence partly withheld): f1 bacteriophage origin of replication; arrow indicates direction of (+) strand synthesis
   2262..2591    +  promoter       SV40 promoter: SV40 enhancer and early promoter
   2658..3449    +  CDS            neo: KKA2_KLEPN - Also known as kan, nptII. Experimental evidence at protein level: Swiss-Prot protein existence level 1. Resistance to kanamycin, neomycin, paromomycin, ribostamycin, butirosin and gentamicin B. From Klebsiella pneumoniae.
   3473..3631    +  CDS            ble (fragment): BLE_KLEPN - Experimental evidence at protein level: Swiss-Prot protein existence level 1. Binding protein with a strong affinity to the bleomycin family of antibiotics. Binds to CL990; an antimitotic-antibiotic compound. From Klebsiella pneumoniae.
   3626..3747    +  polyA_signal   SV40 poly(A) signal: SV40 polyadenylation signal
   3820..3836    -  protein_bind   lac operator: The lac repressor binds to the lac operator to inhibit transcription in E. coli. This inhibition can be relieved by adding lactose or isopropyl-β-D-thiogalactopyranoside (IPTG). lac repressor encoded by lacI
   3844..3874    -  promoter       lac promoter: promoter for the E. coli lac operon
   3889..3910    -  protein_bind   CAP binding site: CAP binding activates transcription in the presence of cAMP. E. coli catabolite activator protein
   3923..4015    -  CDS            lacI (fragment): lac repressor; lacI; The lac repressor binds to the lac operator to inhibit transcription in E. coli. This inhibition can be relieved by adding lactose or isopropyl-β-D-thiogalactopyranoside (IPTG).
   4198..4786    -  rep_origin     ori: high-copy-number ColE1/pMB1/pBR322/pUC origin of replication
   4957..5817    -  CDS            AmpR: β-lactamase; bla; confers resistance to ampicillin, carbenicillin, and related antibiotics
   5818..5922    -  promoter       AmpR promoter: bla
   5981..6033    -  misc_feature   bom (fragment): basis of mobility region from pBR322
>Addgene plasmid #161821 | pcDNA3-SARS-1-RBD-8h | addgene full sequence | sequence record 316749 | Addgene NGS Result
TCCCTGCTTGTGTGTTGGAGGTCGCTGAGTAGTGCGCGAGCAAAATTTAAGCTACAACAAGGCAAGGCTT
GACCGACAATTGCATGAAGAATCTGCTTAGGGTTAGGCGTTTTGCGCTGCTTCGCGATGTACGGGCCAGA
TATACGCGTTGACATTGATTATTGACTAGTTATTAATAGTAATCAATTACGGGGTCATTAGTTCATAGCC
CATATATGGAGTTCCGCGTTACATAACTTACGGTAAATGGCCCGCCTGGCTGACCGCCCAACGACCCCCG
CCCATTGACGTCAATAATGACGTATGTTCCCATAGTAACGCCAATAGGGACTTTCCATTGACGTCAATGG
GTGGAGTATTTACGGTAAACTGCCCACTTGGCAGTACATCAAGTGTATCATATGCCAAGTACGCCCCCTA
TTGACGTCAATGACGGTAAATGGCCCGCCTGGCATTATGCCCAGTACATGACCTTATGGGACTTTCCTAC
TTGGCAGTACATCTACGTATTAGTCATCGCTATTACCATGGTGATGCGGTTTTGGCAGTACATCAATGGG
CGTGGATAGCGGTTTGACTCACGGGGATTTCCAAGTCTCCACCCCATTGACGTCAATGGGAGTTTGTTTT
GGCACCAAAATCAACGGGACTTTCCAAAATGTCGTAACAACTCCGCCCCATTGACGCAAATGGGCGGTAG
GCGTGTACGGTGGGAGGTCTATATAAGCAGAGCTCTCTGGCTAACTAGAGAACCCACTGCTTACTGGCTT
ATCGAAATTAATACGACTCACTATAGGGAGACCCAAGCTGGCTAGCGCCACCATGAAGACCATCATCGCC
CTGAGCTACATCTTCTGCCTGGTGTTCGCCACGAACCTGTGTCCGTTTGGCGAAGTCTTCAATGCCACAA
AGTTTCCATCTGTTTATGCCTGGGAACGGAAAAAGATTAGTAATTGCGTTGCCGACTATAGCGTGCTCTA
TAATTCCACCTTTTTTTCAACCTTCAAGTGCTATGGTGTCAGCGCCACAAAACTGAACGATCTGTGTTTC
AGTAACGTCTATGCTGACTCCTTCGTGGTTAAGGGTGACGATGTGAGACAAATTGCACCAGGACAGACGG
GTGTTATCGCGGACTACAACTATAAGCTGCCGGACGACTTTATGGGTTGTGTGCTTGCTTGGAACACCCG
AAATATTGACGCCACATCAACGGGCAATTATAACTACAAGTACAGGTACCTTCGACATGGGAAGTTGCGC
CCATTTGAACGGGATATTAGTAATGTTCCATTCTCCCCTGACGGCAAGCCATGCACGCCACCAGCCCTGA
ATTGCTATTGGCCACTCAACGATTATGGTTTTTACACCACTACCGGAATTGGGTATCAACCATACAGGGT
AGTGGTACTCTCCTTCGAGCTTCTTAACGCACCTGCCACTGTTTGCGGCCCTAAATTGTCCACTGATGGA
TCCGGTCACCATCACCACCACCATCATCATTGATAACTCGAGTCTAGAGGGCCCGTTTAAACCCGCTGAT
CAGCCTCGACTGTGCCTTCTAGTTGCCAGCCATCTGTTGTTTGCCCCTCCCCCGTGCCTTCCTTGACCCT
GGAAGGTGCCACTCCCACTGTCCTTTCCTAATAAAATGAGGAAATTGCATCGCATTGTCTGAGTAGGTGT
CATTCTATTCTGGGGGGTGGGGTGGGGCAGGACAGCAAGGGGGAGGATTGGGAAGACAATAGCAGGCATG
CTGGGGATGCGGTGGGCTCTATGGCTTCTGAGGCGGAAAGAACCAGCTGGGGCTCTAGGGGGTATCCCC
[124 nt withheld, positions 1820-1943]
C
[91 nt withheld, positions 1945-2035]
A
[49 nt withheld, positions 2037-2085]
CCTTTGACGTTGGAGTCCACGTTCTTT
[37 nt withheld, positions 2113-2149]
ACCCTATCTCGGTCTATTCTTTTGATTTATAAGGGATTTTGCCGATTTCGGCCTATTGGTTAAAAAATGA
GCTGATTTAACAAAAATTTAACGCGAATTAATTCTGTGGAATGTGTGTCAGTTAGGGTGTGGAAAGTCCC
CAGGCTCCCCAGCAGGCAGAAGTATGCAAAGCATGCATCTCAATTAGTCAGCAACCAGGTGTGGAAAGTC
CCCAGGCTCCCCAGCAGGCAGAAGTATGCAAAGCATGCATCTCAATTAGTCAGCAACCATAGTCCCGCCC
CTAACTCCGCCCATCCCGCCCCTAACTCCGCCCAGTTCCGCCCATTCTCCGCCCCATGGCTGACTAATTT
TTTTTATTTATGCAGAGGCCGAGGCCGCCTCTGCCTCTGAGCTATTCCAGAAGTAGTGAGGAGGCTTTTT
TGGAGGCCTAGGCTTTTGCAAAAAGCTCCCGGGAGCTTGTATATCCATTTTCGGATCTGATCAAGAGACA
GGATGAGGATCGTTTCGCATGATTGAACAAGATGGATTGCACGCAGGTTCTCCGGCCGCTTGGGTGGAGA
GGCTATTCGGCTATGACTGGGCACAACAGACAATCGGCTGCTCTGATGCCGCCGTGTTCCGGCTGTCAGC
GCAGGGGCGCCCGGTTCTTTTTGTCAAGACCGACCTGTCCGGTGCCCTGAATGAACTGCAGGACGAGGCA
GCGCGGCTATCGTGGCTGGCCACGACGGGCGTTCCTTGCGCAGCTGTGCTCGACGTTGTCACTGAAGCGG
GAAGGGACTGGCTGCTATTGGGCGAAGTGCCGGGGCAGGATCTCCTGTCATCTCACCTTGCTCCTGCCGA
GAAAGTATCCATCATGGCTGATGCAATGCGGCGGCTGCATACGCTTGATCCGGCTACCTGCCCATTCGAC
CACCAAGCGAAACATCGCATCGAGCGAGCACGTACTCGGATGGAAGCCGGTCTTGTCGATCAGGATGATC
TGGACGAAGAGCATCAGGGGCTCGCGCCAGCCGAACTGTTCGCCAGGCTCAAGGCGCGCATGCCCGACGG
CGAGGATCTCGTCGTGACCCATGGCGATGCCTGCTTGCCGAATATCATGGTGGAAAATGGCCGCTTTTCT
GGATTCATCGACTGTGGCCGGCTGGGTGTGGCGGACCGCTATCAGGACATAGCGTTGGCTACCCGTGATA
TTGCTGAAGAGCTTGGCGGCGAATGGGCTGACCGCTTCCTCGTGCTTTACGGTATCGCCGCTCCCGATTC
GCAGCGCATCGCCTTCTATCGCCTTCTTGACGAGTTCTTCTGAGCGGGACTCTGGGGTTCGAAATGACCG
ACCAAGCGACGCCCAACCTGCCATCACGAGATTTCGATTCCACCGCCGCCTTCTATGAAAGGTTGGGCTT
CGGAATCGTTTTCCGGGACGCCGGCTGGATGATCCTCCAGCGCGGGGATCTCATGCTGGAGTTCTTCGCC
CACCCCAACTTGTTTATTGCAGCTTATAATGGTTACAAATAAAGCAATAGCATCACAAATTTCACAAATA
AAGCATTTTTTTCACTGCATTCTAGTTGTGGTTTGTCCAAACTCATCAATGTATCTTATCATGTCTGTAT
ACCGTCGACCTCTAGCTAGAGCTTGGCGTAATCATGGTCATAGCTGTTTCCTGTGTGAAATTGTTATCCG
CTCACAATTCCACACAACATACGAGCCGGAAGCATAAAGTGTAAAGCCTGGGGTGCCTAATGAGTGAGCT
AACTCACATTAATTGCGTTGCGCTCACTGCCCGCTTTCCAGTCGGGAAACCTGTCGTGCCAGCTGCATTA
ATGAATCGGCCAACGCGCGGGGAGAGGCGGTTTGCGTATTGGGCGCTCTTCCGCTTCCTCGCTCACTGAC
TCGCTGCGCTCGGTCGTTCGGCTGCGGCGAGCGGTATCAGCTCACTCAAAGGCGGTAATACGGTTATCCA
CAGAATCAGGGGATAACGCAGGAAAGAACATGTGAGCAAAAGGCCAGCAAAAGGCCAGGAACCGTAAAAA
GGCCGCGTTGCTGGCGTTTTTCCATAGGCTCCGCCCCCCTGACGAGCATCACAAAAATCGACGCTCAAGT
CAGAGGTGGCGAAACCCGACAGGACTATAAAGATACCAGGCGTTTCCCCCTGGAAGCTCCCTCGTGCGCT
CTCCTGTTCCGACCCTGCCGCTTACCGGATACCTGTCCGCCTTTCTCCCTTCGGGAAGCGTGGCGCTTTC
TCATAGCTCACGCTGTAGGTATCTCAGTTCGGTGTAGGTCGTTCGCTCCAAGCTGGGCTGTGTGCACGAA
CCCCCCGTTCAGCCCGACCGCTGCGCCTTATCCGGTAACTATCGTCTTGAGTCCAACCCGGTAAGACACG
ACTTATCGCCACTGGCAGCAGCCACTGGTAACAGGATTAGCAGAGCGAGGTATGTAGGCGGTGCTACAGA
GTTCTTGAAGTGGTGGCCTAACTACGGCTACACTAGAAGAACAGTATTTGGTATCTGCGCTCTGCTGAAG
CCAGTTACCTTCGGAAAAAGAGTTGGTAGCTCTTGATCCGGCAAACAAACCACCGCTGGTAGCGGTGGTT
TTTTTGTTTGCAAGCAGCAGATTACGCGCAGAAAAAAAGGATCTCAAGAAGATCCTTTGATCTTTTCTAC
GGGGTCTGACGCTCAGTGGAACGAAAACTCACGTTAAGGGATTTTGGTCATGAGATTATCAAAAAGGATC
TTCACCTAGATCCTTTTAAATTAAAAATGAAGTTTTAAATCAATCTAAAGTATATATGAGTAAACTTGGT
CTGACAGTTACCAATGCTTAATCAGTGAGGCACCTATCTCAGCGATCTGTCTATTTCGTTCATCCATAGT
TGCCTGACTCCCCGTCGTGTAGATAACTACGATACGGGAGGGCTTACCATCTGGCCCCAGTGCTGCAATG
ATACCGCGAGACCCACGCTCACCGGCTCCAGATTTATCAGCAATAAACCAGCCAGCCGGAAGGGCCGAGC
GCAGAAGTGGTCCTGCAACTTTATCCGCCTCCATCCAGTCTATTAATTGTTGCCGGGAAGCTAGAGTAAG
TAGTTCGCCAGTTAATAGTTTGCGCAACGTTGTTGCCATTGCTACAGGCATCGTGGTGTCACGCTCGTCG
TTTGGTATGGCTTCATTCAGCTCCGGTTCCCAACGATCAAGGCGAGTTACATGATCCCCCATGTTGTGCA
AAAAAGCGGTTAGCTCCTTCGGTCCTCCGATCGTTGTCAGAAGTAAGTTGGCCGCAGTGTTATCACTCAT
GGTTATGGCAGCACTGCATAATTCTCTTACTGTCATGCCATCCGTAAGATGCTTTTCTGTGACTGGTGAG
TACTCAACCAAGTCATTCTGAGAATAGTGTATGCGGCGACCGAGTTGCTCTTGCCCGGCGTCAATACGGG
ATAATACCGCGCCACATAGCAGAACTTTAAAAGTGCTCATCATTGGAAAACGTTCTTCGGGGCGAAAACT
CTCAAGGATCTTACCGCTGTTGAGATCCAGTTCGATGTAACCCACTCGTGCACCCAACTGATCTTCAGCA
TCTTTTACTTTCACCAGCGTTTCTGGGTGAGCAAAAACAGGAAGGCAAAATGCCGCAAAAAAGGGAATAA
GGGCGACACGGAAATGTTGAATACTCATACTCTTCCTTTTTCAATATTATTGAAGCATTTATCAGGGTTA
TTGTCTCATGAGCGGATACATATTTGAATGTATTTAGAAAAATAAACAAATAGGGGTTCCGCGCACATTT
CCCCGAAAAGTGCCACCTGACGTCGACGGATCGGGAGATCTCCCGATCCCCTATGGTGCACTCTCAGTAC
AATCTGCTCTGATGCCGCATAGTTAAGCCAGTATCTGC
